>Addgene plasmid #47054 | pENTR-HOXA1 | addgene full sequence | sequence record 416942 | Addgene NGS Result
GTAAAACGACGGCCAGTCTTAAGCTCGGGCCCCAAATAATGATTTTATTTTGACTGATAGTGACCTGTTC
GTTGCAACAAATTGATGAGCAATGCTTTTTTATAATGCCAACTTTGTACAAAAAAGTTGGCATGGACAAT
GCAAGAATGAACTCCTTCCTGGAATACCCCATACTTAGCAGTGGCGACTCGGGGACCTGCTCAGCCCGAG
CCTACCCCTCGGACCATAGGATTACAACTTTCCAGTCGTGCGCGGTCAGCGCCAACAGTTGCGGCGGCGA
CGACCGCTTCCTAGTGGGCAGGGGGGTGCAGATCGGTTCGCCCCACCACCACCACCACCACCACCATCAC
CACCCCCAGCCGGCTACCTACCAGACTTCCGGGAACCTGGGGGTGTCCTACTCCCACTCAAGTTGTGGTC
CAAGCTATGGCTCACAGAACTTCAGTGCGCCTTACAGCCCCTACGCGTTAAATCAGGAAGCAGACGTAAG
TGGTGGGTACCCCCAGTGCGCTCCCGCTGTTTACTCTGGAAATCTCTCATCTCCCATGGTCCAGCATCAC
CACCACCACCAGGGTTATGCTGGGGGCGCGGTGGGCTCGCCTCAATACATTCACCACTCATATGGACAGG
AGCACCAGAGCCTGGCCCTGGCTACGTATAATAACTCCTTGTCCCCTCTCCACGCCAGCCACCAAGAAGC
CTGTCGCTCCCCCGCATCGGAGACATCTTCTCCAGCGCAGACTTTTGACTGGATGAAAGTCAAAAGAAAC
CCTCCCAAAACAGGGAAAGTTGGAGAGTACGGCTACCTGGGTCAACCCAACGCGGTGCGCACCAACTTCA
CTACCAAGCAGCTCACGGAACTGGAGAAGGAGTTCCACTTCAACAAGTACCTGACGCGCGCCCGCAGGGT
GGAGATCGCTGCATCCCTGCAGCTCAACGAGACCCAAGTGAAGATCTGGTTCCAGAACCGCCGAATGAAG
CAAAAGAAACGTGAGAAGGAGGGTCTCTTGCCCATCTCTCCGGCCACCCCGCCAGGAAACGACGAGAAGG
CCGAGGAATCCTCAGAGAAGTCCAGCTCTTCGCCCTGCGTTCCTTCCCCGGGGTCTTCTACCTCAGACAC
TCTGACTACCTCCCACCCAACTTTCTTGTACAAAGTTGGCATTATAAGAAAGCATTGCTTATCAATTTGT
TGCAACGAACAGGTCACTATCAGTCAAAATAAAATCATTATTTGCCATCCAGCTGATATCCCCTATAGTG
AGTCGTATTACATGGTCATAGCTGTTTCCTGGCAGCTCTGGCCCGTGTCTCAAAATCTCTGATGTTACAT
TGCACAAGATAAAAATATATCATCATGCCTCCTCTAGACCAGCCAGGACAGAAATGCCTCGACTTCGCTG
CTACCCAAGGTTGCCGGGTGACGCACACCGTGGAAACGGATGAAGGCACGAACCCAGTGGACATAAGCCT
GTTCGGTTCGTAAGCTGTAATGCAAGTAGCGTATGCGCTCACGCAACTGGTCCAGAACCTTGACCGAACG
CAGCGGTGGTAACGGCGCAGTGGCGGTTTTCATGGCTTGTTATGACTGTTTTTTTGGGGTACAGTCTATG
CCTCGGGCATCCAAGCAGCAAGCGCGTTACGCCGTGGGTCGATGTTTGATGTTATGGAGCAGCAACGATG
TTACGCAGCAGGGCAGTCGCCCTAAAACAAAGTTAAACATTATGAGGGAAGCGGTGATCGCCGAAGTATC
GACTCAACTATCAGAGGTAGTTGGCGTCATCGAGCGCCATCTCGAACCGACGTTGCTGGCCGTACATTTG
TACGGCTCCGCAGTGGATGGCGGCCTGAAGCCACACAGTGATATTGATTTGCTGGTTACGGTGACCGTAA
GGCTTGATGAAACAACGCGGCGAGCTTTGATCAACGACCTTTTGGAAACTTCGGCTTCCCCTGGAGAGAG
CGAGATTCTCCGCGCTGTAGAAGTCACCATTGTTGTGCACGACGACATCATTCCGTGGCGTTATCCAGCT
AAGCGCGAACTGCAATTTGGAGAATGGCAGCGCAATGACATTCTTGCAGGTATCTTCGAGCCAGCCACGA
TCGACATTGATCTGGCTATCTTGCTGACAAAAGCAAGAGAACATAGCGTTGCCTTGGTAGGTCCAGCGGC
GGAGGAACTCTTTGATCCGGTTCCTGAACAGGATCTATTTGAGGCGCTAAATGAAACCTTAACGCTATGG
AACTCGCCGCCCGACTGGGCTGGCGATGAGCGAAATGTAGTGCTTACGTTGTCCCGCATTTGGTACAGCG
CAGTAACCGGCAAAATCGCGCCGAAGGATGTCGCTGCCGACTGGGCAATGGAGCGCCTGCCGGCCCAGTA
TCAGCCCGTCATACTTGAAGCTAGACAGGCTTATCTTGGACAAGAAGAAGATCGCTTGGCCTCGCGCGCA
GATCAGTTGGAAGAATTTGTCCACTACGTGAAAGGCGAGATCACCAAGGTAGTCGGCAAATAACCCTCGA
GCCACCCATGACCAAAATCCCTTAACGTGAGTTACGCGTCGTTCCACTGAGCGTCAGACCCCGTAGAAAA
GATCAAAGGATCTTCTTGAGATCCTTTTTTTCTGCGCGTAATCTGCTGCTTGCAAACAAAAAAACCACCG
CTACCAGCGGTGGTTTGTTTGCCGGATCAAGAGCTACCAACTCTTTTTCCGAAGGTAACTGGCTTCAGCA
GAGCGCAGATACCAAATACTGTTCTTCTAGTGTAGCCGTAGTTAGGCCACCACTTCAAGAACTCTGTAGC
ACCGCCTACATACCTCGCTCTGCTAATCCTGTTACCAGTGGCTGCTGCCAGTGGCGATAAGTCGTGTCTT
ACCGGGTTGGACTCAAGACGATAGTTACCGGATAAGGCGCAGCGGTCGGGCTGAACGGGGGGTTCGTGCA
CACAGCCCAGCTTGGAGCGAACGACCTACACCGAACTGAGATACCTACAGCGTGAGCTATGAGAAAGCGC
CACGCTTCCCGAAGGGAGAAAGGCGGACAGGTATCCGGTAAGCGGCAGGGTCGGAACAGGAGAGCGCACG
AGGGAGCTTCCAGGGGGAAACGCCTGGTATCTTTATAGTCCTGTCGGGTTTCGCCACCTCTGACTTGAGC
GTCGATTTTTGTGATGCTCGTCAGGGGGGCGGAGCCTATGGAAAAACGCCAGCAACGCGGCCTTTTTACG
GTTCCTGGCCTTTTGCTGGCCTTTTGCTCACATGTTCTTTCCTGCGTTATCCCCTGATTCTGTGGATAAC
CGTATTACCGCCTTTGAGTGAGCTGATACCGCTCGCCGCAGCCGAACGACCGAGCGCAGCGAGTCAGTGA
GCGAGGAAGCGGAAGAGCGCCCAATACGCAAACCGCCTCTCCCCGCGCGTTGGCCGATTCATTAATGCAG
CTGGCACGACAGGTTTCCCGACTGGAAAGCGGGCAGTGAGCGCAACGCAATTAATACGCGTACCGCTAGC
CAGGAAGAGTTTGTAGAAACGCAAAAAGGCCATCCGTCAGGATGGCCTTCTGCTTAGTTTGATGCCTGGC
AGTTTATGGCGGGCGTCCTGCCCGCCACCCTCCGGGCCGTTGCTTCACAACGTTCAAATCCGCTCCCGGC
GGATTTGTCCTACTCAGGAGAGCGTTCACCGACAAACAACAGATAAAACGAAAGGCCCAGTCTTCCGACT
GAGCCTTTCGTTTTATTTGATGCCTGGCAGTTCCCTACTCTCGCGTTAACGCTAGCATGGATGTTTTCCC
AGTCACGACGTT
Features (pLannotate 1.2.2; 12 found; start..end, strand, type, name):
     34..129     +  protein_bind   attL3: mutant version of attL; recombination site for the Gateway® LR reaction LR Clonase™
    132..1136    +  CDS            HOXA1: HXA1_HUMAN - Also known as HOX1F. Experimental evidence at protein level: Swiss-Prot protein existence level 1. Sequence-specific transcription factor (By similarity). Regulates multiple developmental processes including brainstem, inner and outer ear, abducens nerve and cardiovascular development and morphogenesis as well as cognition and behavior (PubMed:16155570). Also part of a developmental regulatory system that provides cells with specific positional identities on the anterior-posterior axis. Acts on the anterior body structures. Seems to act in the maintenance and/or generation of hind
   1135..1234    -  protein_bind   attL2: mutant version of attL; recombination site for the Gateway® LR reaction LR Clonase™
   1252..1270    -  promoter       T7 promoter: promoter for bacteriophage T7 RNA polymerase
   1460..1483    +  promoter       Pc promoter (fragment): intI1 (promoter lies within the coding sequence); class 1 integron promoter
   1659..1715    +  CDS            GmR (fragment): gentamycin acetyltransferase; aacC1; confers resistance to gentamycin
   1722..2513    +  CDS            SmR: aminoglycoside adenylyltransferase (Murphy, 1985); aadA; confers resistance to spectinomycin and streptomycin
   2606..3194    +  rep_origin     ori: high-copy-number ColE1/pMB1/pBR322/pUC origin of replication
   3377..3469    +  CDS            lacI (fragment): lac repressor; lacI; The lac repressor binds to the lac operator to inhibit transcription in E. coli. This inhibition can be relieved by adding lactose or isopropyl-β-D-thiogalactopyranoside (IPTG).
   3524..3551    -  terminator     rrnB T2 terminator: transcription terminator T2 from the E. coli rrnB gene
   3683..3726    +  terminator     rrnB T1 terminator: Escherichia coli rrnB; transcription terminator T1 from the E. coli rrnB gene
   3773..17      -  CDS            lacZα (fragment) (across the origin): LacZα fragment of β-galactosidase; lacZ fragment
