[The description below was written by a language model from this plasmid's Addgene catalogue record and pLannotate feature annotations shown in this document.]
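Description:
pENTR-HOXA1 is a Gateway entry clone carrying the human HOXA1 (homeobox A1) open reading frame, made by Gateway recombination into the pDONR223 donor backbone. It is a bacterial cloning and shuttle plasmid rather than an expression vector. It replicates in E. coli from a high-copy ColE1/pUC-type origin and is selected with spectinomycin through the aadA (SmR) aminoglycoside adenylyltransferase gene. That gene sits downstream of a fragment of the class 1 integron Pc promoter and a remnant of a gentamicin acetyltransferase gene. The sequenced plasmid is 3,792 nt. This is smaller than the listed 5,005 bp empty backbone, as expected when the donor vector's counter-selection cassette is replaced by an insert of about 1 kb during the BP reaction.

The HOXA1 coding sequence spans roughly 1 kb and is annotated as matching the human Swiss-Prot protein, a sequence-specific transcription factor involved in anterior-posterior patterning and in hindbrain, ear and cardiovascular development. It is flanked by two attL recombination sites, which the automated annotation labels attL3 and attL2. These sites allow LR Clonase to transfer the ORF directionally into any compatible attR destination vector. No tags are annotated, and no promoter is positioned to drive the insert in eukaryotic cells. A T7 promoter lies just outside the downstream attL site on the opposite strand. The rrnB T1 and T2 terminators upstream insulate the cassette from read-through transcription, and short lacI and lacZα fragments are backbone remnants. M13 primer sites are listed for sequencing the insert. The associated publication concerns a protein interactome of autism-related disorders, suggesting the clone served as an ORF source for building interaction-assay or expression constructs.
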