Addgene plasmid #47054: pENTR-HOXA1
Purpose: Homeobox A1
Depositing lab: Huda Zoghbi. Depositing organization: Baylor College of Medicine. Publication: Protein interactome reveals converging molecular pathways among autism disorders. Sakai Y, Shaw CA, Dawson BC, Dugas DV, Al-Mohtaseb Z, Hill DE, Zoghbi HY. Sci Transl Med. 2011 Jun 8;3(86):86ra49. doi: 10.1126/scitranslmed.3002166. PubMed 21653829.
Backbone
  Vector backbone: pDONR223
  Backbone size w/o insert (bp): 5005
  Vector type: Gateway entry vector
Growth in bacteria
  Bacterial resistance: Spectinomycin, 50 μg/mL
  Growth temperature: 37°C
  Growth strain: DH5alpha
  Copy number: High Copy
Gene/Insert
  Gene/Insert name: Homeobox A1 (alt name: HOXA1, HOX1)
  Species: H. sapiens (human)
  Insert size (bp): 1016
  Entrez Gene: HOXA1 (a.k.a. BSAS, HOX1, HOX1F)
  Cloning method: Gateway Cloning
  Sequencing primers: 5′ M13F; 3′ M13R
Terms and licenses: Academic/Nonprofit Terms; Industry Terms: Not Available to Industry
How to cite: pENTR-HOXA1 was a gift from Huda Zoghbi (Addgene plasmid # 47054 ; http://n2t.net/addgene:47054 ; RRID:Addgene_47054)
