>Addgene plasmid #47054 | pENTR-HOXA1 | addgene partial sequence | sequence record 73116 | M13_pUC_fwd
CCAATAATGATTTTATTTTGACTGATAGTGACCTGTTCGTTGCAACAAATTGATGAGCAATGCTTTTTTA
TAATGCCAACTTTGTACAAAAAAGTTGGCATGGACAATGCAAGAATGAACTCCTTCCTGGAATACCCCAT
ACTTAGCAGTGGCGACTCGGGGACCTGCTCAGCCCGAGCCTACCCCTCGGACCATAGGATTACAACTTTC
CAGTCGTGCGCGGTCAGCGCCAACAGTTGCGGCGGCGACGACCGCTTCCTAGTGGGCAGGGGGGTGCAGA
TCGGTTCGCCCCACCACCACCACCACCACCACCATCACCACCCCCAGCCGGCTACCTACCAGACTTCCGG
GAACCTGGGGGTGTCCTACTCCCACTCAAGTTGTGGTCCAAGCTATGGCTCACAGAACTTCAGTGCGCCT
TACAGCCCCTACGCGTTAAATCAGGAAGCAGACGTAAGTGGTGGGTACCCCCAGTGCGCTCCCGCTGTTT
ACTCTGGAAATCTCTCATCTCCCATGGTCCAGCATCACCACCACCACCAGGGTTATGCTGGGGGCGCGGT
GGGCTCGCCTCAATACATTCACCACTCATATGGACAGGAGCACCAGAGCCTGGCCCTGGCTACGTATAAT
AACTCCTTGTCCCCTCTCCACGCCAGCCACCAAGAAGCCTGTCGCTCCCCCGCATCGGAGACATCTTCTC
CAGCGCAGACTTTTGACTGGATGAAAGTCAAAAGAAACCCTCCCAAAACAGGGAAAGTTGGAGAGTACGG
CTACCTGGGTCAACCCAACGCGGTGCGCACCAACTTCACTACCAAGCAGCTCACGGAACTGGAGAAGGAG
TTCCACTTCAACAAGTACCTGACGCGCGCCCGCAG
